Addgene plasmid #144358: TFORF0335
Purpose: Lentiviral vector for overexpressing transcription factor ORFs with unique 24-bp barcodes. Barcodes facilitate identification of transcription factors in pooled screens.
Depositing lab: Feng Zhang. Depositing organization: Broad Institute. Publication: A transcription factor atlas of directed differentiation. Joung J, Ma S, Tay T, Geiger-Schuller KR, Kirchgatterer PC, Verdine VK, Guo B, Arias-Garcia MA, Allen WE, Singh A, Kuksenko O, Abudayyeh OO, Gootenberg JS, Fu Z, Macrae RK, Buenrostro JD, Regev A, Zhang F. Cell. 2023 Jan 5;186(1):209-229.e26. doi: 10.1016/j.cell.2022.11.026. PubMed 36608654.
Backbone
  Vector backbone: pLX_TRC317
  Backbone manufacturer: Broad Institute Genetic Perturbation Platform
  Backbone size w/o insert (bp): 8264
  Vector type: Mammalian Expression, Lentiviral
  Selectable markers: Puromycin
Growth in bacteria
  Bacterial resistance: Ampicillin, 100 μg/mL
  Growth temperature: 37°C
  Growth strain: NEB Stable
  Copy number: High Copy
Gene/Insert
  Gene/Insert name: ZNF91
  Species: H. sapiens (human)
  Insert size (bp): 3581
  Entrez Gene: ZNF91 (a.k.a. HPF7, HTF10)
  Promoter: EF1a
  Cloning method: Unknown
  Sequencing primers: 5′ GGGTGGAGACTGAAGTTAGGCCAG; 3′ CACATAGCGTAAAAGGAGCAACATAG
Terms and licenses: Academic/Nonprofit Terms; Industry Terms: Not Available to Industry
Depositor comments: NM_001300951,ENST00000397082 . The transcription factor ORF portion of this plasmid was synthesized by Genewiz. Please test multiple small colonies in case of plasmid recombination. To make this collection available in a timely manner, a portion of this collection was not fully sequenced by Addgene. If an Addgene verified full plasmid sequence is not available, please contact us prior to placing an order to request the full sequence.
How to cite: TFORF0335 was a gift from Feng Zhang (Addgene plasmid # 144358 ; http://n2t.net/addgene:144358 ; RRID:Addgene_144358)
