[The description below was written by a language model from this plasmid's Addgene catalogue record and pLannotate feature annotations shown in this document.]
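Description:
TFORF0335 is a lentiviral mammalian expression plasmid built on the pLX_TRC317 backbone that carries the human zinc-finger transcription factor ZNF91 as a synthesized open reading frame of about 3.6 kb. It belongs to a barcoded transcription factor ORF collection in which each construct has a unique 24-bp barcode, so that individual factors can be identified by sequencing in pooled overexpression screens such as those probing directed differentiation. In bacteria the plasmid is maintained through a high-copy ColE1/pUC-type origin with ampicillin resistance (AmpR), and an f1 origin is also present. The depositor notes that the plasmid can recombine, which is a common issue with LTR-containing vectors.

The annotated 11.8 kb sequence shows a third-generation, self-inactivating lentiviral layout. An RSV promoter drives a truncated HIV-1 5' LTR, followed by the Ψ packaging signal, a gag fragment and the RRE for Rev-dependent export of the genomic RNA. An SV40 early promoter/origin cassette then expresses puromycin N-acetyltransferase for selection of transduced cells, and a cPPT/CTS element aids nuclear import. Next, the EF-1α promoter drives the ORF, with a WPRE downstream to boost transcript stability and expression, ahead of the ΔU3 3' LTR and an SV40 polyadenylation signal.

The automated annotation does not label ZNF91 itself. It marks only a short fragment matching ZNF679 at the start of the ORF region, most likely reflecting homology among KRAB zinc-finger proteins, and leaves most of the insert span unannotated. The barcode is likewise not annotated, and the small NANOGNB and U6 fragment hits between the ORF and the WPRE are probably incidental matches.
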