Features (pLannotate 1.2.2; 32 found; start..end, strand, type, name):
      1..1179    +  promoter       EF-1α promoter: strong constitutive promoter for human elongation factor EF-1α
   1190..1639    +  CDS            ZNF679 (fragment): ZN679_HUMAN - Experimental evidence at protein level: Swiss-Prot protein existence level 1. May be involved in transcriptional regulation. From Homo sapiens (Human).
   4571..4651    +  CDS            NANOGNB (fragment): NANGN_HUMAN - Experimental evidence at transcript level: Swiss-Prot protein existence level 2. From Homo sapiens (Human).
   4688..4741    +  promoter       U6 promoter (fragment): RNA polymerase III promoter for human U6 snRNA
   4783..5371    +  misc_feature   WPRE: woodchuck hepatitis virus posttranscriptional regulatory element
   5422..5441    +  misc_feature   cPPT/CTS (fragment): central polypurine tract and central termination sequence of HIV-1
   5443..5676    +  LTR            3' LTR (ΔU3): self-inactivating 3' long terminal repeat (LTR) from HIV-1
   5754..5875    +  polyA_signal   SV40 poly(A) signal: SV40 polyadenylation signal
   5915..6050    +  rep_origin     SV40 ori: SV40 origin of replication
   6071..6089    -  promoter       T7 promoter: promoter for bacteriophage T7 RNA polymerase
   6097..6252    +  CDS            lacZα (fragment): LacZα fragment of β-galactosidase; lacZ fragment
   6257..6685    +  rep_origin     f1 ori (sequence partly withheld): f1 bacteriophage origin of replication; arrow indicates direction of (+) strand synthesis
   6738..6842    +  promoter       AmpR promoter: bla
   6843..7703    +  CDS            AmpR: β-lactamase; bla; confers resistance to ampicillin, carbenicillin, and related antibiotics
   7874..8462    +  rep_origin     ori: high-copy-number ColE1/pMB1/pBR322/pUC origin of replication
   8645..8737    +  CDS            lacI (fragment): lac repressor; lacI; The lac repressor binds to the lac operator to inhibit transcription in E. coli. This inhibition can be relieved by adding lactose or isopropyl-β-D-thiogalactopyranoside (IPTG).
   8750..8771    +  protein_bind   CAP binding site: CAP binding activates transcription in the presence of cAMP. E. coli catabolite activator protein
   8786..8816    +  promoter       lac promoter: promoter for the E. coli lac operon
   8820..8842    +  protein_bind   lac operator (fragment): The lac repressor binds to the lac operator to inhibit transcription in E. coli. This inhibition can be relieved by adding lactose or isopropyl-β-D-thiogalactopyranoside (IPTG). lac repressor encoded by lacI
   8885..8903    +  promoter       T3 promoter: promoter for bacteriophage T3 RNA polymerase
   8931..9157    +  promoter       RSV promoter: Rous sarcoma virus enhancer/promoter
   9158..9338    +  LTR            5' LTR (truncated): truncated 5' long terminal repeat (LTR) from HIV-1
   9385..9510    +  misc_feature   HIV-1 Ψ: packaging signal of human immunodeficiency virus type 1
   9494..9857    +  CDS            HIV-1 gag (fragment): gag protein from human immunodeficiency virus 1; gag
  10003..10236   +  misc_feature   RRE: The Rev response element (RRE) of HIV-1 allows for Rev-dependent mRNA export from the nucleus to the cytoplasm.
  10613..10639   +  CDS            Rev (fragment): human immunodeficiency virus 1 (HIV-1) Rev protein; rev; enhances nuclear export of unspliced and incompletely spliced viral mRNAs
  10646..10669   +  promoter       SV40 promoter (fragment): SV40 early promoter
  10670..10741   +  promoter       SV40 promoter (fragment): SV40 enhancer and early promoter
  10765..10900   +  rep_origin     SV40 ori: SV40 origin of replication
  10946..11542   +  CDS            PuroR (fragment): puromycin N-acetyltransferase; pac from Streptomyces; confers resistance to puromycin
  11591..11708   +  misc_feature   cPPT/CTS: central polypurine tract and central termination sequence of HIV-1
  11773..11839   +  CDS            small t antigen (fragment): SV40 (simian virus 40) small t antigen
>Addgene plasmid #144358 | TFORF0335 | addgene full sequence | sequence record 352989 | Addgene NGS Result
GGCTCCGGTGCCCGTCAGTGGGCAGAGCGCACATCGCCCACAGTCCCCGAGAAGTTGGGGGGAGGGGTCG
GCAATTGAACCGGTGCCTAGAGAAGGTGGCGCGGGGTAAACTGGGAAAGTGATGTCGTGTACTGGCTCCG
CCTTTTTCCCGAGGGTGGGGGAGAACCGTATATAAGTGCAGTAGTCGCCGTGAACGTTCTTTTTCGCAAC
GGGTTTGCCGCCAGAACACAGGTAAGTGCCGTGTGTGGTTCCCGCGGGCCTGGCCTCTTTACGGGTTATG
GCCCTTGCGTGCCTTGAATTACTTCCACCTGGCTGCAGTACGTGATTCTTGATCCCGAGCTTCGGGTTGG
AAGTGGGTGGGAGAGTTCGAGGCCTTGCGCTTAAGGAGCCCCTTCGCCTCGTGCTTGAGTTGAGGCCTGG
CCTGGGCGCTGGGGCCGCCGCGTGCGAATCTGGTGGCACCTTCGCGCCTGTCTCGCTGCTTTCGATAAGT
CTCTAGCCATTTAAAATTTTTGATGACCTGCTGCGACGCTTTTTTTCTGGCAAGATAGTCTTGTAAATGC
GGGCCAAGATCTGCACACTGGTATTTCGGTTTTTGGGGCCGCGGGCGGCGACGGGGCCCGTGCGTCCCAG
CGCACATGTTCGGCGAGGCGGGGCCTGCGAGCGCGGCCACCGAGAATCGGACGGGGGTAGTCTCAAGCTG
GCCGGCCTGCTCTGGTGCCTGGCCTCGCGCCGCCGTGTATCGCCCCGCCCTGGGCGGCAAGGCTGGCCCG
GTCGGCACCAGTTGCGTGAGCGGAAAGATGGCCGCTTCCCGGCCCTGCTGCAGGGAGCTCAAAATGGAGG
ACGCGGCGCTCGGGAGAGCGGGCGGGTGAGTCACCCACACAAAGGAAAAGGGCCTTTCCGTCCTCAGCCG
TCGCTTCATGTGACTCCACGGAGTACCGGGCGCCGTCCAGGCACCTCGATTAGTTCTCGAGCTTTTGGAG
TACGTCGTCTTTAGGTTGGGGGGAGGGGTTTTATGCGATGGAGTTTCCCCACACTGAGTGGGTGGAGACT
GAAGTTAGGCCAGCTTGGCACTTGATGTAATTCTCCTTGGAATTTGCCCTTTTTGAGTTTGGATCTTGGT
TCATTCTCAAGCCTCAGACAGTGGTTCAAAGTTTTTTTCTTCCATTTCAGGTGTCGTGAGGCTAGCACCG
CCACCATGCCAGGAACCCCTGGAAGCCTAGAAATGGGACTGTTGACATTTAGGGATGTGGCCATAGAATT
CTCTCCGGAGGAGTGGCAATGTCTGGACACTGCACAGCAGAATTTATATAGGAATGTGATGTTAGAGAAC
TACAGAAACCTGGCCTTCCTGGGTATATGTCCTCATTTTCCTCAAGACTTTTGGCCAGAGCAGAGCATGG
AAGATTCTTTTCAAAAAGTATTACTGAGAAAATATGAAAAATGTGGACATGAGAATTTACAGTTAAGAAA
AGGTTGTAAAAGTGTGGATGAGTGTAAGGTGCACAAAGAAGGTTATAATAAACTTAACCAGTGTCTCACA
ACTGCCCAGAGCAAAGTATTTCAATGTGGGAAATATTTGAAAGTCTTCTATAAATTTTTAAATTCAAACA
GACATACGATAAGACATACTGGAAAGAAATGCTTCAAATGTAAAAAATGTGTCAAGTCATTTTGCATCCG
TTTACACAAAACCCAACATAAATGCGTTTATATTACAGAGAAGTCCTGTAAATGTAAAGAATGTGAAAAA
ACCTTTCATTGGTCCTCAACCCTTACTAATCATAAGGAAATTCATACTGAAGATAAACCCTACAAATGTG
AAGAATGTGGCAAAGCTTTTAAGCAGCTCTCAACCCTTACTACACATAAAATAATCTGTGCTAAAGAGAA
AATCTACAAGTGTGAAGAATGTGGCAAAGCATTTCTATGGTCCTCAACCCTAACTAGACATAAGAGGATA
CACACTGGAGAGAAACCCTACAAATGTGAAGAATGTGGCAAAGCTTTTAGCCATTCTTCAACCCTTGCTA
AACATAAGAGAATTCATACTGGAGAGAAACCCTACAAATGTGAAGAATGTGGCAAAGCTTTTAGCCGTTC
TTCAACCCTTGCTAAACATAAGAGAATTCATACTGGAGAGAAACCCTACAAATGTAAAGAATGTGGCAAA
GCTTTTAGCAATTCCTCAACCCTTGCTAATCATAAGATAACTCATACTGAAGAGAAACCCTACAAATGTA
AAGAATGTGACAAAGCTTTTAAGCGACTCTCAACCCTTACTAAACATAAAATAATACATGCTGGAGAGAA
ACTCTACAAATGTGAAGAATGTGGCAAAGCTTTTAATCGATCTTCAAATCTTACTATACATAAGTTTATT
CATACTGGAGAGAAACCTTACAAGTGTGAAGAATGTGGCAAAGCATTTAACTGGTCCTCAAGCCTTACTA
AACATAAAAGATTTCATACTAGAGAGAAACCCTTCAAATGTAAAGAATGTGGCAAAGCATTTATATGGTC
TTCAACCCTAACTAGACATAAGAGGATACACACTGGAGAGAAGCCCTACAAATGTGAAGAATGTGGCAAA
GCTTTTAGGCAATCCTCAACCCTTACTAAACATAAGATAATTCATACTGGAGAGAAACCCTACAAATTTG
AAGAATGTGGCAAAGCTTTTAGACAATCCTTAACCCTTAATAAACATAAGATAATTCATAGTAGAGAGAA
ACCCTACAAATGTAAAGAATGTGGCAAAGCTTTTAAGCAATTCTCAACCCTTACTACACATAAAATAATT
CATGCTGGAAAGAAACTCTACAAATGTGAAGAATGTGGCAAAGCTTTTAATCATTCCTCAAGTCTTTCTA
CACATAAGATAATTCATACTGGAGAGAAGTCTTACAAGTGTGAAGAATGTGGCAAAGCATTTCTATGGTC
CTCAACCCTAAGAAGACATAAGAGGATACACACTGGAGAGAAACCCTACAAATGTGAAGAATGTGGCAAA
GCTTTTAGCCATTCTTCAGCCCTTGCTAAACATAAGAGAATTCATACTGGAGAGAAACCCTACAAATGTA
AAGAATGTGGCAAAGCTTTTAGCAATTCCTCAACCCTTGCTAATCATAAGATAACTCATACTGAAGAGAA
ACCCTACAAATGTAAAGAATGTGACAAAACTTTTAAGCGACTCTCAACCCTTACTAAACATAAAATAATA
CATGCTGGAGAGAAACTCTACAAATGTGAAGAATGTGGCAAAGCTTTTAATCGATCTTCAAATCTTACTA
TACATAAGTTTATTCATACTGGAGAGAAACCTTACAAGTGTGAAGAATGTGGCAAAGCATTTAACTGGTC
CTCAAGCCTTACTAAACATAAAAGAATTCATACTAGAGAGAAACCCTTCAAATGTAAAGAATGTGGCAAA
GCATTTATATGGTCTTCAACCCTAACTAGACATAAGAGGATACACACTGGAGAGAAGCCCTACAAATGTG
AAGAATGTGGCAAAGCTTTTAGCCGTTCCTCAACCCTTACTAAGCATAAGACAATTCATACTGGAGAGAA
ACCCTACAAATGTAAAGAATGTGGCAAAGCTTTTAAGCACTCCTCAGCCCTTGCTAAACATAAAATAATA
CATGCTGGAGAGAAACTCTACAAATGTGAGGAATGTGGCAAAGCTTTTAATCAATCTTCAAATCTTACGA
CACATAAGATAATTCATACTAAAGAGAAACCTTCCAAGAGTGAAGAATGTGACAAAGCATTTATCTGGTC
CTCAACCCTTACTGAACATAAGAGAATTCATACCAGAGAGAAAACCTACAAATGTGAAGAATGTGGCAAA
GCATTTAGCCAGCCTTCACACCTTACTACACATAAGAGGATGCACACTGGAGAGAAACCCTACAAATGTG
AAGAATGTGGCAAAGCTTTTAGCCAATCCTCAACCCTTACTACACATAAGATAATTCATACTGGAGAGAA
ACCCTACAAATGTGAAGAATGTGGCAAAGCTTTTAGGAAATCTTCAACTCTTACTGAACATAAGATAATT
CATACTGGAGAGAAACCCTACAAATGTGAAGAATGTGGCAAAGCATTTAGCCAATCCTCAACCCTAACTA
GACATACGAGGATGCACACTGGAGAGAAACCATACAAATGTGAAGAATGTGGCAAAGCTTTTAATCGATC
CTCAAAGCTTACTACACATAAGATAATTCATACTGGAGAGAAACCTTACAAGTGTGAAGAATGTGGCAAA
GCATTTATATCATCCTCAACCCTAAATGGACATAAGAGAATTCATACTAGAGAGAAACCCTACAAATGTG
AAGAATGTGGCAAAGCATTTAGCCAATCTTCAACCCTAACTAGACATAAGAGGTTGCACACCGGAGAGAA
ACCCTACAAATGTGGAGAATGTGGCAAAGCCTTTAAAGAGTCCTCAGCTCTTACTAAACATAAGATAATT
CACACTGGAGAGAAACCCTACAAATGTGAAAAATGTGGCAAAGCCTTTAACCAGTCTTCAATCCTTACTA
ACCATAAGAAAATTCATACTATCACACCTGTAATCCCACTACTTTGGGAGGCCGAGGCGGGCGGATCACG
AGGTCAGGAGATGGAGACCATCCTGGCTAACACAGTGAAACCCCTTCTCTACTAGTAATGAACTAGTCCG
TAACTTGAAAGTATTTCGATTTCTTGGCTTTATATATCTTGTGGAAAGGACGAGCGTTGCTTGCGCGAGG
ACAGCAAACGCGTTAAGTCGACAATCAACCTCTGGATTACAAAATTTGTGAAAGATTGACTGGTATTCTT
AACTATGTTGCTCCTTTTACGCTATGTGGATACGCTGCTTTAATGCCTTTGTATCATGCTATTGCTTCCC
GTATGGCTTTCATTTTCTCCTCCTTGTATAAATCCTGGTTGCTGTCTCTTTATGAGGAGTTGTGGCCCGT
TGTCAGGCAACGTGGCGTGGTGTGCACTGTGTTTGCTGACGCAACCCCCACTGGTTGGGGCATTGCCACC
ACCTGTCAGCTCCTTTCCGGGACTTTCGCTTTCCCCCTCCCTATTGCCACGGCGGAACTCATCGCCGCCT
GCCTTGCCCGCTGCTGGACAGGGGCTCGGCTGTTGGGCACTGACAATTCCGTGGTGTTGTCGGGGAAATC
ATCGTCCTTTCCTTGGCTGCTCGCCTGTGTTGCCACCTGGATTCTGCGCGGGACGTCCTTCTGCTACGTC
CCTTCGGCCCTCAATCCAGCGGACCTTCCTTCCCGCGGCCTGCTGCCGGCTCTGCGGCCTCTTCCGCGTC
TTCGCCTTCGCCCTCAGACGAGTCGGATCTCCCTTTGGGCCGCCTCCCCGCGTCGACTTTAAGACCAATG
ACTTACAAGGCAGCTGTAGATCTTAGCCACTTTTTAAAAGAAAAGGGGGGACTGGAAGGGCTAATTCACT
CCCAACGAAGACAAGATCTGCTTTTTGCTTGTACTGGGTCTCTCTGGTTAGACCAGATCTGAGCCTGGGA
GCTCTCTGGCTAACTAGGGAACCCACTGCTTAAGCCTCAATAAAGCTTGCCTTGAGTGCTTCAAGTAGTG
TGTGCCCGTCTGTTGTGTGACTCTGGTAACTAGAGATCCCTCAGACCCTTTTAGTCAGTGTGGAAAATCT
CTAGCAGTACGTATAGTAGTTCATGTCATCTTATTATTCAGTATTTATAACTTGCAAAGAAATGAATATC
AGAGAGTGAGAGGAACTTGTTTATTGCAGCTTATAATGGTTACAAATAAAGCAATAGCATCACAAATTTC
ACAAATAAAGCATTTTTTTCACTGCATTCTAGTTGTGGTTTGTCCAAACTCATCAATGTATCTTATCATG
TCTGGCTCTAGCTATCCCGCCCCTAACTCCGCCCATCCCGCCCCTAACTCCGCCCAGTTCCGCCCATTCT
CCGCCCCATGGCTGACTAATTTTTTTTATTTATGCAGAGGCCGAGGCCGCCTCGGCCTCTGAGCTATTCC
AGAAGTAGTGAGGAGGCTTTTTTGGAGGCCTAGGGACGTACCCAATTCGCCCTATAGTGAGTCGTATTAC
GCGCGCTCACTGGCCGTCGTTTTACAACGTCGTGACTGGGAAAACCCTGGCGTTACCCAACTTAATCGCC
TTGCAGCACATCCCCCTTTCGCCAGCTGGCGTAATAGCGAAGAGGCCCGCACCGATCGCCCTTCCCAACA
GTTGCGCAGCCTGAATGGCGAATGGG
[124 nt withheld, positions 6257-6380]
C
[91 nt withheld, positions 6382-6472]
A
[49 nt withheld, positions 6474-6522]
CCTTTGACGTTGGAGTCCACGTTCTTT
[37 nt withheld, positions 6550-6586]
ACCCTATCTCGGTCTATTCTTTTGATTTATAAGGGATTTTGCCGATTTCGGCCTATTGGTTAAAAAATGA
GCTGATTTAACAAAAATTTAACGCGAATTTTAACAAAATATTAACGCTTACAATTTAGGTGGCACTTTTC
GGGGAAATGTGCGCGGAACCCCTATTTGTTTATTTTTCTAAATACATTCAAATATGTATCCGCTCATGAG
ACAATAACCCTGATAAATGCTTCAATAATATTGAAAAAGGAAGAGTATGAGTATTCAACATTTCCGTGTC
GCCCTTATTCCCTTTTTTGCGGCATTTTGCCTTCCTGTTTTTGCTCACCCAGAAACGCTGGTGAAAGTAA
AAGATGCTGAAGATCAGTTGGGTGCACGAGTGGGTTACATCGAACTGGATCTCAACAGCGGTAAGATCCT
TGAGAGTTTTCGCCCCGAAGAACGTTTTCCAATGATGAGCACTTTTAAAGTTCTGCTATGTGGCGCGGTA
TTATCCCGTATTGACGCCGGGCAAGAGCAACTCGGTCGCCGCATACACTATTCTCAGAATGACTTGGTTG
AGTACTCACCAGTCACAGAAAAGCATCTTACGGATGGCATGACAGTAAGAGAATTATGCAGTGCTGCCAT
AACCATGAGTGATAACACTGCGGCCAACTTACTTCTGACAACGATCGGAGGACCGAAGGAGCTAACCGCT
TTTTTGCACAACATGGGGGATCATGTAACTCGCCTTGATCGTTGGGAACCGGAGCTGAATGAAGCCATAC
CAAACGACGAGCGTGACACCACGATGCCTGTAGCAATGGCAACAACGTTGCGCAAACTATTAACTGGCGA
ACTACTTACTCTAGCTTCCCGGCAACAATTAATAGACTGGATGGAGGCGGATAAAGTTGCAGGACCACTT
CTGCGCTCGGCCCTTCCGGCTGGCTGGTTTATTGCTGATAAATCTGGAGCCGGTGAGCGTGGGTCTCGCG
GTATCATTGCAGCACTGGGGCCAGATGGTAAGCCCTCCCGTATCGTAGTTATCTACACGACGGGGAGTCA
GGCAACTATGGATGAACGAAATAGACAGATCGCTGAGATAGGTGCCTCACTGATTAAGCATTGGTAACTG
TCAGACCAAGTTTACTCATATATACTTTAGATTGATTTAAAACTTCATTTTTAATTTAAAAGGATCTAGG
TGAAGATCCTTTTTGATAATCTCATGACCAAAATCCCTTAACGTGAGTTTTCGTTCCACTGAGCGTCAGA
CCCCGTAGAAAAGATCAAAGGATCTTCTTGAGATCCTTTTTTTCTGCGCGTAATCTGCTGCTTGCAAACA
AAAAAACCACCGCTACCAGCGGTGGTTTGTTTGCCGGATCAAGAGCTACCAACTCTTTTTCCGAAGGTAA
CTGGCTTCAGCAGAGCGCAGATACCAAATACTGTTCTTCTAGTGTAGCCGTAGTTAGGCCACCACTTCAA
GAACTCTGTAGCACCGCCTACATACCTCGCTCTGCTAATCCTGTTACCAGTGGCTGCTGCCAGTGGCGAT
AAGTCGTGTCTTACCGGGTTGGACTCAAGACGATAGTTACCGGATAAGGCGCAGCGGTCGGGCTGAACGG
GGGGTTCGTGCACACAGCCCAGCTTGGAGCGAACGACCTACACCGAACTGAGATACCTACAGCGTGAGCT
ATGAGAAAGCGCCACGCTTCCCGAAGGGAGAAAGGCGGACAGGTATCCGGTAAGCGGCAGGGTCGGAACA
GGAGAGCGCACGAGGGAGCTTCCAGGGGGAAACGCCTGGTATCTTTATAGTCCTGTCGGGTTTCGCCACC
TCTGACTTGAGCGTCGATTTTTGTGATGCTCGTCAGGGGGGCGGAGCCTATGGAAAAACGCCAGCAACGC
GGCCTTTTTACGGTTCCTGGCCTTTTGCTGGCCTTTTGCTCACATGTTCTTTCCTGCGTTATCCCCTGAT
TCTGTGGATAACCGTATTACCGCCTTTGAGTGAGCTGATACCGCTCGCCGCAGCCGAACGACCGAGCGCA
GCGAGTCAGTGAGCGAGGAAGCGGAAGAGCGCCCAATACGCAAACCGCCTCTCCCCGCGCGTTGGCCGAT
TCATTAATGCAGCTGGCACGACAGGTTTCCCGACTGGAAAGCGGGCAGTGAGCGCAACGCAATTAATGTG
AGTTAGCTCACTCATTAGGCACCCCAGGCTTTACACTTTATGCTTCCGGCTCGTATGTTGTGTGGAATTG
TGAGCGGATAACAATTTCACACAGGAAACAGCTATGACCATGATTACGCCAAGCGCGCAATTAACCCTCA
CTAAAGGGAACAAAAGCTGGAGCTGCAAGCTTAATGTAGTCTTATGCAATACTCTTGTAGTCTTGCAACA
TGGTAACGATGAGTTAGCAACATGCCTTACAAGGAGAGAAAAAGCACCGTGCATGCCGATTGGTGGAAGT
AAGGTGGTACGATCGTGCCTTATTAGGAAGGCAACAGACGGGTCTGACATGGATTGGACGAACCACTGAA
TTGCCGCATTGCAGAGATATTGTATTTAAGTGCCTAGCTCGATACATAAACGGGTCTCTCTGGTTAGACC
AGATCTGAGCCTGGGAGCTCTCTGGCTAACTAGGGAACCCACTGCTTAAGCCTCAATAAAGCTTGCCTTG
AGTGCTTCAAGTAGTGTGTGCCCGTCTGTTGTGTGACTCTGGTAACTAGAGATCCCTCAGACCCTTTTAG
TCAGTGTGGAAAATCTCTAGCAGTGGCGCCCGAACAGGGACTTGAAAGCGAAAGGGAAACCAGAGGAGCT
CTCTCGACGCAGGACTCGGCTTGCTGAAGCGCGCACGGCAAGAGGCGAGGGGCGGCGACTGGTGAGTACG
CCAAAAATTTTGACTAGCGGAGGCTAGAAGGAGAGAGATGGGTGCGAGAGCGTCAGTATTAAGCGGGGGA
GAATTAGATCGCGATGGGAAAAAATTCGGTTAAGGCCAGGGGGAAAGAAAAAATATAAATTAAAACATAT
AGTATGGGCAAGCAGGGAGCTAGAACGATTCGCAGTTAATCCTGGCCTGTTAGAAACATCAGAAGGCTGT
AGACAAATACTGGGACAGCTACAACCATCCCTTCAGACAGGATCAGAAGAACTTAGATCATTATATAATA
CAGTAGCAACCCTCTATTGTGTGCATCAAAGGATAGAGATAAAAGACACCAAGGAAGCTTTAGACAAGAT
AGAGGAAGAGCAAAACAAAAGTAAGACCACCGCACAGCAAGCGGCCGCTGATCTTCAGACCTGGAGGAGG
AGATATGAGGGACAATTGGAGAAGTGAATTATATAAATATAAAGTAGTAAAAATTGAACCATTAGGAGTA
GCACCCACCAAGGCAAAGAGAAGAGTGGTGCAGAGAGAAAAAAGAGCAGTGGGAATAGGAGCTTTGTTCC
TTGGGTTCTTGGGAGCAGCAGGAAGCACTATGGGCGCAGCGTCAATGACGCTGACGGTACAGGCCAGACA
ATTATTGTCTGGTATAGTGCAGCAGCAGAACAATTTGCTGAGGGCTATTGAGGCGCAACAGCATCTGTTG
CAACTCACAGTCTGGGGCATCAAGCAGCTCCAGGCAAGAATCCTGGCTGTGGAAAGATACCTAAAGGATC
AACAGCTCCTGGGGATTTGGGGTTGCTCTGGAAAACTCATTTGCACCACTGCTGTGCCTTGGAATGCTAG
TTGGAGTAATAAATCTCTGGAACAGATTTGGAATCACACGACCTGGATGGAGTGGGACAGAGAAATTAAC
AATTACACAAGCTTAATACACTCCTTAATTGAAGAATCGCAAAACCAGCAAGAAAAGAATGAACAAGAAT
TATTGGAATTAGATAAATGGGCAAGTTTGTGGAATTGGTTTAACATAACAAATTGGCTGTGGTATATAAA
ATTATTCATAATGATAGTAGGAGGCTTGGTAGGTTTAAGAATAGTTTTTGCTGTACTTTCTATAGTGAAT
AGAGTTAGGCAGGGATATTCACCATTATCGTTTCAGACCCACCTCCCAACCCCGAGGGGACCCATGCATT
GCATCTCAATTAGTCAGCAACCAGGTGTGGAAAGTCCCCAGGCTCCCCAGCAGGCAGAAGTATGCAAAGC
ATGCGTCTCAATTAGTCAGCAACCATAGTCCCGCCCCTAACTCCGCCCATCCCGCCCCTAACTCCGCCCA
GTTCCGCCCATTCTCCGCCCCATGGCTGACTAATTTTTTTTATTTATGCAGAGGCCGAGGCCGCCTCGGC
CTCTGAGCTATTCCAGAAGTAGTGAGGAGGCTTTTTTGGAGGCCTAGGCTTTTGCAAAAAGCTTTCTAGA
GGTACCACCGGAGCTTACCATGACCGAGTACAAGCCCACGGTGCGCCTCGCCACCCGCGACGACGTCCCC
AGGGCCGTACGCACCCTCGCCGCCGCGTTCGCCGACTACCCCGCCACGCGCCACACCGTCGATCCGGACC
GCCACATCGAGCGGGTCACCGAGCTGCAAGAACTCTTCCTCACGCGCGTCGGGCTCGACATCGGCAAGGT
GTGGGTCGCGGACGACGGCGCCGCCGTGGCGGTCTGGACCACGCCGGAGAGCGTCGAAGCGGGGGCGGTG
TTCGCCGAGATCGGCCCGCGCATGGCCGAGTTGAGCGGTTCCCGGCTGGCCGCGCAGCAACAGATGGAAG
GCCTCCTGGCGCCGCACCGGCCCAAGGAGCCCGCGTGGTTCCTGGCCACCGTCGGCGTCTCGCCCGACCA
CCAGGGCAAGGGTCTGGGCAGCGCCGTCGTGCTCCCCGGAGTGGAGGCGGCCGAGCGCGCCGGGGTGCCC
GCCTTCCTGGAGACCTCCGCGCCCCGCAACCTCCCCTTCTACGAGCGGCTCGGCTTCACCGTCACCGCCG
ACGTCGAGGTGCCCGAAGGACCGCGCACCTGGTGCATGACCCGCAAGCCCGGTGCCAGTTAACGAATTCT
AGATCTTGAGACAAATGGCAGTATTCATCCACAATTTTAAAAGAAAAGGGGGGATTGGGGGGTACAGTGC
AGGGGAAAGAATAGTAGACATAATAGCAACAGACATACAAACTAAAGAATTACAAAAACAAATTACAAAA
ATTCAAAATTTTCGGGTTTATTACAGGGACAGCAGAGATCCACTTTGGCGCCGGCTCGAGGCCTGCAGGT
GCAAAGATGGATAAAGTTTTAAACAGAGAGGAATCTTTGCAGCTAATGGACCTTCTAGGTCTTGAAAGGA
GTGGGAATT
