>Addgene plasmid #144358 | TFORF0335 | depositor partial sequence | sequence record 285189 | Insert
ACCGCCACCATGCCAGGAACCCCTGGAAGCCTAGAAATGGGACTGTTGACATTTAGGGATGTGGCCATAG
AATTCTCTCCGGAGGAGTGGCAATGTCTGGACACTGCACAGCAGAATTTATATAGGAATGTGATGTTAGA
GAACTACAGAAACCTGGCCTTCCTGGGTATATGTCCTCATTTTCCTCAAGACTTTTGGCCAGAGCAGAGC
ATGGAAGATTCTTTTCAAAAAGTATTACTGAGAAAATATGAAAAATGTGGACATGAGAATTTACAGTTAA
GAAAAGGTTGTAAAAGTGTGGATGAGTGTAAGGTGCACAAAGAAGGTTATAATAAACTTAACCAGTGTCT
CACAACTGCCCAGAGCAAAGTATTTCAATGTGGGAAATATTTGAAAGTCTTCTATAAATTTTTAAATTCA
AACAGACATACGATAAGACATACTGGAAAGAAATGCTTCAAATGTAAAAAATGTGTCAAGTCATTTTGCA
TCCGTTTACACAAAACCCAACATAAATGCGTTTATATTACAGAGAAGTCCTGTAAATGTAAAGAATGTGA
AAAAACCTTTCATTGGTCCTCAACCCTTACTAATCATAAGGAAATTCATACTGAAGATAAACCCTACAAA
TGTGAAGAATGTGGCAAAGCTTTTAAGCAGCTCTCAACCCTTACTACACATAAAATAATCTGTGCTAAAG
AGAAAATCTACAAGTGTGAAGAATGTGGCAAAGCATTTCTATGGTCCTCAACCCTAACTAGACATAAGAG
GATACACACTGGAGAGAAACCCTACAAATGTGAAGAATGTGGCAAAGCTTTTAGCCATTCTTCAACCCTT
GCTAAACATAAGAGAATTCATACTGGAGAGAAACCCTACAAATGTGAAGAATGTGGCAAAGCTTTTAGCC
GTTCTTCAACCCTTGCTAAACATAAGAGAATTCATACTGGAGAGAAACCCTACAAATGTAAAGAATGTGG
CAAAGCTTTTAGCAATTCCTCAACCCTTGCTAATCATAAGATAACTCATACTGAAGAGAAACCCTACAAA
TGTAAAGAATGTGACAAAGCTTTTAAGCGACTCTCAACCCTTACTAAACATAAAATAATACATGCTGGAG
AGAAACTCTACAAATGTGAAGAATGTGGCAAAGCTTTTAATCGATCTTCAAATCTTACTATACATAAGTT
TATTCATACTGGAGAGAAACCTTACAAGTGTGAAGAATGTGGCAAAGCATTTAACTGGTCCTCAAGCCTT
ACTAAACATAAAAGATTTCATACTAGAGAGAAACCCTTCAAATGTAAAGAATGTGGCAAAGCATTTATAT
GGTCTTCAACCCTAACTAGACATAAGAGGATACACACTGGAGAGAAGCCCTACAAATGTGAAGAATGTGG
CAAAGCTTTTAGGCAATCCTCAACCCTTACTAAACATAAGATAATTCATACTGGAGAGAAACCCTACAAA
TTTGAAGAATGTGGCAAAGCTTTTAGACAATCCTTAACCCTTAATAAACATAAGATAATTCATAGTAGAG
AGAAACCCTACAAATGTAAAGAATGTGGCAAAGCTTTTAAGCAATTCTCAACCCTTACTACACATAAAAT
AATTCATGCTGGAAAGAAACTCTACAAATGTGAAGAATGTGGCAAAGCTTTTAATCATTCCTCAAGTCTT
TCTACACATAAGATAATTCATACTGGAGAGAAGTCTTACAAGTGTGAAGAATGTGGCAAAGCATTTCTAT
GGTCCTCAACCCTAAGAAGACATAAGAGGATACACACTGGAGAGAAACCCTACAAATGTGAAGAATGTGG
CAAAGCTTTTAGCCATTCTTCAGCCCTTGCTAAACATAAGAGAATTCATACTGGAGAGAAACCCTACAAA
TGTAAAGAATGTGGCAAAGCTTTTAGCAATTCCTCAACCCTTGCTAATCATAAGATAACTCATACTGAAG
AGAAACCCTACAAATGTAAAGAATGTGACAAAACTTTTAAGCGACTCTCAACCCTTACTAAACATAAAAT
AATACATGCTGGAGAGAAACTCTACAAATGTGAAGAATGTGGCAAAGCTTTTAATCGATCTTCAAATCTT
ACTATACATAAGTTTATTCATACTGGAGAGAAACCTTACAAGTGTGAAGAATGTGGCAAAGCATTTAACT
GGTCCTCAAGCCTTACTAAACATAAAAGAATTCATACTAGAGAGAAACCCTTCAAATGTAAAGAATGTGG
CAAAGCATTTATATGGTCTTCAACCCTAACTAGACATAAGAGGATACACACTGGAGAGAAGCCCTACAAA
TGTGAAGAATGTGGCAAAGCTTTTAGCCGTTCCTCAACCCTTACTAAGCATAAGACAATTCATACTGGAG
AGAAACCCTACAAATGTAAAGAATGTGGCAAAGCTTTTAAGCACTCCTCAGCCCTTGCTAAACATAAAAT
AATACATGCTGGAGAGAAACTCTACAAATGTGAGGAATGTGGCAAAGCTTTTAATCAATCTTCAAATCTT
ACGACACATAAGATAATTCATACTAAAGAGAAACCTTCCAAGAGTGAAGAATGTGACAAAGCATTTATCT
GGTCCTCAACCCTTACTGAACATAAGAGAATTCATACCAGAGAGAAAACCTACAAATGTGAAGAATGTGG
CAAAGCATTTAGCCAGCCTTCACACCTTACTACACATAAGAGGATGCACACTGGAGAGAAACCCTACAAA
TGTGAAGAATGTGGCAAAGCTTTTAGCCAATCCTCAACCCTTACTACACATAAGATAATTCATACTGGAG
AGAAACCCTACAAATGTGAAGAATGTGGCAAAGCTTTTAGGAAATCTTCAACTCTTACTGAACATAAGAT
AATTCATACTGGAGAGAAACCCTACAAATGTGAAGAATGTGGCAAAGCATTTAGCCAATCCTCAACCCTA
ACTAGACATACGAGGATGCACACTGGAGAGAAACCATACAAATGTGAAGAATGTGGCAAAGCTTTTAATC
GATCCTCAAAGCTTACTACACATAAGATAATTCATACTGGAGAGAAACCTTACAAGTGTGAAGAATGTGG
CAAAGCATTTATATCATCCTCAACCCTAAATGGACATAAGAGAATTCATACTAGAGAGAAACCCTACAAA
TGTGAAGAATGTGGCAAAGCATTTAGCCAATCTTCAACCCTAACTAGACATAAGAGGTTGCACACCGGAG
AGAAACCCTACAAATGTGGAGAATGTGGCAAAGCCTTTAAAGAGTCCTCAGCTCTTACTAAACATAAGAT
AATTCACACTGGAGAGAAACCCTACAAATGTGAAAAATGTGGCAAAGCCTTTAACCAGTCTTCAATCCTT
ACTAACCATAAGAAAATTCATACTATCACACCTGTAATCCCACTACTTTGGGAGGCCGAGGCGGGCGGAT
CACGAGGTCAGGAGATGGAGACCATCCTGGCTAACACAGTGAAACCCCTTCTCTACTAGTAATGAACTAG
TCCGTAACTTGAAAGTATTTCGATTTCTTGGCTTTATATATCTTGTGGAAAGGACGAGCGTTGCTTGCGC
GAGGACAGCAA
