>Addgene plasmid #144358 | TFORF0335 | depositor partial sequence | sequence record 285190 | Barcode
GCGTTGCTTGCGCGAGGACAGCAA
